Addgene plasmid #25941: pMAD-Gate2
Depositing lab: Kamil Onder. Depositing organization: University of Salzburg. Publication: Coupled yeast 2-hybrid-mammalian 2-hybrid reading-frame-independent and site-specific recombinational cloning vector system. Maier CJ, Maier RH, Hintner H, Bauer JW, Onder K. Assay Drug Dev Technol. 2010 Oct;8(5):625-9. doi: 10.1089/adt.2009.0266. Epub 2010 Jun 1. PubMed 20515414.
Backbone
  Vector backbone: pACT
  Backbone manufacturer: Promega
  Backbone size w/o insert (bp): 5566
  Vector type: Mammalian Expression
  Selectable markers: Neomycin (select with G418)
Growth in bacteria
  Bacterial resistance: Chloramphenicol and Ampicillin, 25 & 100 μg/mL
  Growth temperature: 37°C
  Growth strain: ccdB Survival
  Growth instructions: Strain (ccdB Survival Strain): F- mcrA Δ(mrr-hsdRMS-mcrBC) Φ80lacZΔM15 ΔlacX74 recA1 araΔ139 Δ(ara-leu)7697 galU galK rpsL (StrR) endA1 nupG fhuA::IS2 ; Growth condition: 37°C
  Copy number: Unknown
Gene/Insert
  Gene/Insert name: None
  Insert size (bp): 1713
  Tag / fusion protein: VP16 Fusion Protein (N terminal on backbone)
  Cloning method: Restriction Enzyme; 5′ cloning site EcoRV (not destroyed); 3′ cloning site EcoRV (not destroyed)
  Sequencing primers: 5′ ATTCCCGGGGATCTCGAC
Terms and licenses: Academic/Nonprofit Terms; Industry Terms: Not Available to Industry
How to cite: pMAD-Gate2 was a gift from Kamil Onder (Addgene plasmid # 25941 ; http://n2t.net/addgene:25941 ; RRID:Addgene_25941)
