[The description below was written by a language model from this plasmid's Addgene catalogue record and pLannotate feature annotations shown in this document.]
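Description:
pMAD-Gate2 is a Gateway-compatible destination vector for mammalian two-hybrid assays, built on the Promega pACT mammalian expression backbone. A roughly 1.7 kb Gateway reading-frame cassette was inserted at an EcoRV site, giving a plasmid of about 7.3 kb. There is no gene of interest in the construct as supplied. It is an empty recipient into which open reading frames are transferred from entry clones by LR recombination.

Expression is driven by the human CMV immediate-early enhancer and promoter, followed by a chimeric β-globin/immunoglobulin intron and a T7 promoter. Downstream lies a short GAL4-derived leader, an SV40 nuclear localization signal and the herpes simplex virus VP16 transcriptional activation domain. Any ORF recombined in is therefore expressed as an N-terminal VP16 fusion targeted to the nucleus, the "prey" or activation-domain partner in a two-hybrid pair. The attR1 and attR2 sites flank a chloramphenicol resistance gene and the ccdB toxin gene. LR recombination replaces this cassette with the insert, and ccdB counter-selects against unrecombined vector in ordinary E. coli strains. For the same reason, the empty vector must be propagated in a ccdB-tolerant strain. An SV40 polyadenylation signal terminates the fusion transcript.

The backbone carries a high-copy ColE1/pUC-type origin, an f1 origin and ampicillin resistance, so the intact vector is selected with both ampicillin and chloramphenicol. An SV40 promoter-driven neo cassette with a synthetic poly(A) signal allows G418 selection in mammalian cells. The associated publication describes a coupled yeast and mammalian two-hybrid vector system designed for reading-frame-independent, site-specific recombinational cloning. The "2" in the name may denote one reading-frame variant, though the record does not say so.
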