Features (pLannotate 1.2.2; 26 found; start..end, strand, type, name):
    140..517     +  enhancer       CMV enhancer: human cytomegalovirus immediate early enhancer
    518..729     +  promoter       CMV promoter: human cytomegalovirus (CMV) immediate early promoter
    890..1022    +  intron         chimeric intron: chimera between introns from human β-globin and immunoglobulin heavy chain genes
   1067..1085    +  promoter       T7 promoter: promoter for bacteriophage T7 RNA polymerase
   1116..1148    +  CDS            GAL4 DNA binding domain (fragment): DNA binding domain of the GAL4 transcriptional activator; Saccharomyces cerevisiae GAL4 (truncated)
   1149..1169    +  CDS            SV40 NLS: nuclear localization signal of SV40 (simian virus 40) large T antigen
   1194..1326    +  CDS            VP16 AD (fragment): transcriptional activation domain of herpes simplex virus protein VP16 (Triezenberg et al., 1988; Cousens et al., 1989); UL48
   1362..1486    +  protein_bind   attR1: mutant version of attR; recombination site for the Gateway® LR reaction LR Clonase™
   1511..1541    +  promoter       lac UV5 promoter: E. coli lac promoter with an "up" mutation
   1565..1594    +  promoter       cat promoter (fragment): promoter of the E. coli cat gene encoding chloramphenicol acetyltransferase
   1595..2254    +  CDS            CmR: chloramphenicol acetyltransferase; cat; confers resistance to chloramphenicol
   2433..2591    +  CDS            ccdA (fragment): CCDA_ECO57 - Also known as H, letA. Experimental evidence at protein level: Swiss-Prot protein existence level 1. Antitoxin component of a type II toxin-antitoxin (TA) system which inhibits the post-segregational killing (PSK) of plasmid-free cells, also referred to as a plasmid addiction system. Binds to and blocks the activity of CcdB; will also remove bound CcdB protein from the CcdB-GyrA complex by forming a CcdA-CcdB complex, a process termed rejuvenation. Functions as a transcriptional corepressor for the ccdAB operon, repression also requires CcdB (By similarity). From Escherichia coli
   2596..2898    +  CDS            ccdB: CCDB_ECOLI - Also known as G, letB, letD. Experimental evidence at protein level: Swiss-Prot protein existence level 1. Toxic component of a type II toxin-antitoxin (TA) system, functioning in plasmid maintainence. Responsible for the post- segregational killing (PSK) of plasmid-free cells, also referred to as a plasmid addiction system. Half-life of over 2 hours. Cell killing by CcdB is accompanied by filamentation, defects in chromosome and plasmid segregation, defects in cell division, formation of anucleate cells, decreased DNA synthesis and plasmid loss. Interferes with the activity of DN
   2942..3066    -  protein_bind   attR2: mutant version of attR; recombination site for the Gateway® LR reaction LR Clonase™
   3116..3133    -  promoter       T3 promoter (fragment): promoter for bacteriophage T3 RNA polymerase
   3151..3272    -  polyA_signal   SV40 poly(A) signal: SV40 polyadenylation signal
   3295..3363    -  CDS            large T antigen (fragment): large T antigen from SV40 (simian virus 40)
   3406..3834    +  rep_origin     f1 ori (sequence partly withheld): f1 bacteriophage origin of replication; arrow indicates direction of (+) strand synthesis
   3876..4233    +  promoter       SV40 promoter: SV40 enhancer and early promoter
   4284..5075    +  CDS            neo: KKA2_KLEPN - Also known as kan, nptII. Experimental evidence at protein level: Swiss-Prot protein existence level 1. Resistance to kanamycin, neomycin, paromomycin, ribostamycin, butirosin and gentamicin B. From Klebsiella pneumoniae.
   5142..5190    +  polyA_signal   poly(A) signal: synthetic polyadenylation signal
   5196..5250    -  misc_feature   bom (fragment): basis of mobility region from pBR322
   5352..5387    -  CDS            rop (fragment): Rop protein, which maintains plasmids at low copy number; rop
   5482..5586    +  promoter       AmpR promoter: bla
   5587..6447    +  CDS            AmpR: β-lactamase; bla; confers resistance to ampicillin, carbenicillin, and related antibiotics
   6618..7206    +  rep_origin     ori: high-copy-number ColE1/pMB1/pBR322/pUC origin of replication
>Addgene plasmid #25941 | pMAD-Gate2 | depositor full sequence | sequence record 12162 | Author sequence
TCAATATTGGCCATTAGCCATATTATTCATTGGTTATATAGCATAAATCAATATTGGCTATTGGCCATTG
CATACGTTGTATCTATATCATAATATGTACATTTATATTGGCTCATGTCCAATATGACCGCCATGTTGGC
ATTGATTATTGACTAGTTATTAATAGTAATCAATTACGGGGTCATTAGTTCATAGCCCATATATGGAGTT
CCGCGTTACATAACTTACGGTAAATGGCCCGCCTGGCTGACCGCCCAACGACCCCCGCCCATTGACGTCA
ATAATGACGTATGTTCCCATAGTAACGCCAATAGGGACTTTCCATTGACGTCAATGGGTGGAGTATTTAC
GGTAAACTGCCCACTTGGCAGTACATCAAGTGTATCATATGCCAAGTCCGCCCCCTATTGACGTCAATGA
CGGTAAATGGCCCGCCTGGCATTATGCCCAGTACATGACCTTACGGGACTTTCCTACTTGGCAGTACATC
TACGTATTAGTCATCGCTATTACCATGGTGATGCGGTTTTGGCAGTACACCAATGGGCGTGGATAGCGGT
TTGACTCACGGGGATTTCCAAGTCTCCACCCCATTGACGTCAATGGGAGTTTGTTTTGGCACCAAAATCA
ACGGGACTTTCCAAAATGTCGTAACAACTGCGATCGCCCGCCCCGTTGACGCAAATGGGCGGTAGGCGTG
TACGGTGGGAGGTCTATATAAGCAGAGCTCGTTTAGTGAACCGTCAGATCACTAGAAGCTTTATTGCGGT
AGTTTATCACAGTTAAATTGCTAACGCAGTCAGTGCTTCTGACACAACAGTCTCGAACTTAAGCTGCAGT
GACTCTCTTAAGGTAGCCTTGCAGAAGTTGGTCGTGAGGCACTGGGCAGGTAAGTATCAAGGTTACAAGA
CAGGTTTAAGGAGACCAATAGAAACTGGGCTTGTCGAGACAGAGAAGACTCTTGCGTTTCTGATAGGCAC
CTATTGGTCTTACTGACATCCACTTTGCCTTTCTCTCCACAGGTGTCCACTCCCAGTTCAATTACAGCTC
TTAAGGCTAGAGTACTTAATACGACTCACTATAGGCTAGCCAGCTTGAAGCAAGCCTCCTGAAAGATGAA
GCTACTGTCTTCTATCGAACAAGCATGCCCAAAAAAGAAGAGAAAGGTAGATGAATTCCCGGGGATCTCG
ACGGCCCCCCCGACCGATGTCAGCCTGGGGGACGAGCTCCACTTAGACGGCGAGGACGTGGCGATGGCGC
ATGCCGACGCGCTAGACGATTTCGATCTGGACATGTTGGGGGACGGGGATTCCCCGGGTCCGGGATCGCC
AGGGATCCGTCGACTTGACGCGTTGATATCAACAAGTTTGTACAAAAAAGCTGAACGAGAAACGTAAAAT
GATATAAATATCAATATATTAAATTAGATTTTGCATAAAAAACAGACTACATAATACTGTAAAACACAAC
ATATCCAGTCACTATGGCGGCCGCATTAGGCACCCCAGGCTTTACACTTTATGCTTCCGGCTCGTATAAT
GTGTGGATTTTGAGTTAGGATCCGTCGAGATTTTCAGGAGCTAAGGAAGCTAAAATGGAGAAAAAAATCA
CTGGATATACCACCGTTGATATATCCCAATGGCATCGTAAAGAACATTTTGAGGCATTTCAGTCAGTTGC
TCAATGTACCTATAACCAGACCGTTCAGCTGGATATTACGGCCTTTTTAAAGACCGTAAAGAAAAATAAG
CACAAGTTTTATCCGGCCTTTATTCACATTCTTGCCCGCCTGATGAATGCTCATCCGGAATTCCGTATGG
CAATGAAAGACGGTGAGCTGGTGATATGGGATAGTGTTCACCCTTGTTACACCGTTTTCCATGAGCAAAC
TGAAACGTTTTCATCGCTCTGGAGTGAATACCACGACGATTTCCGGCAGTTTCTACACATATATTCGCAA
GATGTGGCGTGTTACGGTGAAAACCTGGCCTATTTCCCTAAAGGGTTTATTGAGAATATGTTTTTCGTCT
CAGCCAATCCCTGGGTGAGTTTCACCAGTTTTGATTTAAACGTGGCCAATATGGACAACTTCTTCGCCCC
CGTTTTCACCATGGGCAAATATTATACGCAAGGCGACAAGGTGCTGATGCCGCTGGCGATTCAGGTTCAT
CATGCCGTTTGTGATGGCTTCCATGTCGGCAGAATGCTTAATGAATTACAACAGTACTGCGATGAGTGGC
AGGGCGGGGCGTAAAGATCTGGATCCGGCTTACTAAAAGCCAGATAACAGTATGCGTATTTGCGCGCTGA
TTTTTGCGGTATAAGAATATATACTGATATGTATACCCGAAGTATGTCAAAAAGAGGTATGCTATGAAGC
AGCGTATTACAGTGACAGTTGACAGCGACAGCTATCAGTTGCTCAAGGCATATATGATGTCAATATCTCC
GGTCTGGTAAGCACAACCATGCAGAATGAAGCCCGTCGTCTGCGTGCCGAACGCTGGAAAGCGGAAAATC
AGGAAGGGATGGCTGAGGTCGCCCGGTTTATTGAAATGAACGGCTCTTTTGCTGACGAGAACAGGGGCTG
GTGAAATGCAGTTTAAGGTTTACACCTATAAAAGAGAGAGCCGTTATCGTCTGTTTGTGGATGTACAGAG
TGATATTATTGACACGCCCGGGCGACGGATGGTGATCCCCCTGGCCAGTGCACGTCTGCTGTCAGATAAA
GTCTCCCGTGAACTTTACCCGGTGGTGCATATCGGGGATGAAAGCTGGCGCATGATGACCACCGATATGG
CCAGTGTGCCGGTCTCCGTTATCGGGGAAGAAGTGGCTGATCTCAGCCACCGCGAAAATGACATCAAAAA
CGCCATTAACCTGATGTTCTGGGGAATATAAATGTCAGGCTCCCTTATACACAGCCAGTCTGCAGGTCGA
CCATAGTGACTGGATATGTTGTGTTTTACAGTATTATGTAGTCTGTTTTTTATGCAAAATCTAATTTAAT
ATATTGATATTTATATCATTTTACGTTTCTCGTTCAGCTTTCTTGTACAAAGTGGTTGATATCATCTAGA
GCGGCCGCAGGTACCTGAATAACTAAGGCCGCTTCCCTTTAGTGAGGGTTAATGCTTCGAGCAGACATGA
TAAGATACATTGATGAGTTTGGACAAACCACAACTAGAATGCAGTGAAAAAAATGCTTTATTTGTGAAAT
TTGTGATGCTATTGCTTTATTTGTAACCATTATAAGCTGCAATAAACAAGTTAACAACAACAATTGCATT
CATTTTATGTTTCAGGTTCAGGGGGAGATGTGGGAGGTTTTTTAAAGCAAGTAAAACCTCTACAAATGTG
GTAAAATCCGATAAGGATCGATTCCGGAGCCTGAATGGCGAATGG
[124 nt withheld, positions 3406-3529]
C
[91 nt withheld, positions 3531-3621]
A
[49 nt withheld, positions 3623-3671]
CCTTTGACGTTGGAGTCCACGTTCTTT
[37 nt withheld, positions 3699-3735]
ACCCTATCTCGGTCTATTCTTTTGATTTATAAGGGATTTTGCCGATTTCGGCCTATTGGTTAAAAAATGA
GCTGATTTAACAAAAATTTAACGCGAATTTTAACAAAATATTAACGCTTACAATTTCGCCTGTGTACCTT
CTGAGGCGGAAAGAACCAGCTGTGGAATGTGTGTCAGTTAGGGTGTGGAAAGTCCCCAGGCTCCCCAGCA
GGCAGAAGTATGCAAAGCATGCATCTCAATTAGTCAGCAACCAGGTGTGGAAAGTCCCCAGGCTCCCCAG
CAGGCAGAAGTATGCAAAGCATGCATCTCAATTAGTCAGCAACCATAGTCCCGCCCCTAACTCCGCCCAT
CCCGCCCCTAACTCCGCCCAGTTCCGCCCATTCTCCGCCCCATGGCTGACTAATTTTTTTTATTTATGCA
GAGGCCGAGGCCGCCTCGGCCTCTGAGCTATTCCAGAAGTAGTGAGGAGGCTTTTTTGGAGGCCTAGGCT
TTTGCAAAAAGCTTGATTCTTCTGACACAACAGTCTCGAACTTAAGGCTAGAGCCACCATGATTGAACAA
GATGGATTGCACGCAGGTTCTCCGGCCGCTTGGGTGGAGAGGCTATTCGGCTATGACTGGGCACAACAGA
CAATCGGCTGCTCTGATGCCGCCGTGTTCCGGCTGTCAGCGCAGGGGCGCCCGGTTCTTTTTGTCAAGAC
CGACCTGTCCGGTGCCCTGAATGAACTGCAGGACGAGGCAGCGCGGCTATCGTGGCTGGCCACGACGGGC
GTTCCTTGCGCAGCTGTGCTCGACGTTGTCACTGAAGCGGGAAGGGACTGGCTGCTATTGGGCGAAGTGC
CGGGGCAGGATCTCCTGTCATCTCACCTTGCTCCTGCCGAGAAAGTATCCATCATGGCTGATGCAATGCG
GCGGCTGCATACGCTTGATCCGGCTACCTGCCCATTCGACCACCAAGCGAAACATCGCATCGAGCGAGCA
CGTACTCGGATGGAAGCCGGTCTTGTCGATCAGGATGATCTGGACGAAGAGCATCAGGGGCTCGCGCCAG
CCGAACTGTTCGCCAGGCTCAAGGCGCGCATGCCCGACGGCGAGGATCTCGTCGTGACCCATGGCGATGC
CTGCTTGCCGAATATCATGGTGGAAAATGGCCGCTTTTCTGGATTCATCGACTGTGGCCGGCTGGGTGTG
GCGGACCGCTATCAGGACATAGCGTTGGCTACCCGTGATATTGCTGAAGAGCTTGGCGGCGAATGGGCTG
ACCGCTTCCTCGTGCTTTACGGTATCGCCGCTCCCGATTCGCAGCGCATCGCCTTCTATCGCCTTCTTGA
CGAGTTCTTCTGAGCGGGACTCTGGGGTTCGAAATGACCGACCAAGCGACGCCCAACCTGCCATCACGAT
GGCCGCAATAAAATATCTTTATTTTCATTACATCTGTGTGTTGGTTTTTTGTGTGAAGATCCGCGTATGG
TGCACTCTCAGTACAATCTGCTCTGATGCCGCATAGTTAAGCCAGCCCCGACACCCGCCAACACCCGCTG
ACGCGCCCTGACGGGCTTGTCTGCTCCCGGCATCCGCTTACAGACAAGCTGTGACCGTCTCCGGGAGCTG
CATGTGTCAGAGGTTTTCACCGTCATCACCGAAACGCGCGAGACGAAAGGGCCTCGTGATACGCCTATTT
TTATAGGTTAATGTCATGATAATAATGGTTTCTTAGACGTCAGGTGGCACTTTTCGGGGAAATGTGCGCG
GAACCCCTATTTGTTTATTTTTCTAAATACATTCAAATATGTATCCGCTCATGAGACAATAACCCTGATA
AATGCTTCAATAATATTGAAAAAGGAAGAGTATGAGTATTCAACATTTCCGTGTCGCCCTTATTCCCTTT
TTTGCGGCATTTTGCCTTCCTGTTTTTGCTCACCCAGAAACGCTGGTGAAAGTAAAAGATGCTGAAGATC
AGTTGGGTGCACGAGTGGGTTACATCGAACTGGATCTCAACAGCGGTAAGATCCTTGAGAGTTTTCGCCC
CGAAGAACGTTTTCCAATGATGAGCACTTTTAAAGTTCTGCTATGTGGCGCGGTATTATCCCGTATTGAC
GCCGGGCAAGAGCAACTCGGTCGCCGCATACACTATTCTCAGAATGACTTGGTTGAGTACTCACCAGTCA
CAGAAAAGCATCTTACGGATGGCATGACAGTAAGAGAATTATGCAGTGCTGCCATAACCATGAGTGATAA
CACTGCGGCCAACTTACTTCTGACAACGATCGGAGGACCGAAGGAGCTAACCGCTTTTTTGCACAACATG
GGGGATCATGTAACTCGCCTTGATCGTTGGGAACCGGAGCTGAATGAAGCCATACCAAACGACGAGCGTG
ACACCACGATGCCTGTAGCAATGGCAACAACGTTGCGCAAACTATTAACTGGCGAACTACTTACTCTAGC
TTCCCGGCAACAATTAATAGACTGGATGGAGGCGGATAAAGTTGCAGGACCACTTCTGCGCTCGGCCCTT
CCGGCTGGCTGGTTTATTGCTGATAAATCTGGAGCCGGTGAGCGTGGGTCTCGCGGTATCATTGCAGCAC
TGGGGCCAGATGGTAAGCCCTCCCGTATCGTAGTTATCTACACGACGGGGAGTCAGGCAACTATGGATGA
ACGAAATAGACAGATCGCTGAGATAGGTGCCTCACTGATTAAGCATTGGTAACTGTCAGACCAAGTTTAC
TCATATATACTTTAGATTGATTTAAAACTTCATTTTTAATTTAAAAGGATCTAGGTGAAGATCCTTTTTG
ATAATCTCATGACCAAAATCCCTTAACGTGAGTTTTCGTTCCACTGAGCGTCAGACCCCGTAGAAAAGAT
CAAAGGATCTTCTTGAGATCCTTTTTTTCTGCGCGTAATCTGCTGCTTGCAAACAAAAAAACCACCGCTA
CCAGCGGTGGTTTGTTTGCCGGATCAAGAGCTACCAACTCTTTTTCCGAAGGTAACTGGCTTCAGCAGAG
CGCAGATACCAAATACTGTTCTTCTAGTGTAGCCGTAGTTAGGCCACCACTTCAAGAACTCTGTAGCACC
GCCTACATACCTCGCTCTGCTAATCCTGTTACCAGTGGCTGCTGCCAGTGGCGATAAGTCGTGTCTTACC
GGGTTGGACTCAAGACGATAGTTACCGGATAAGGCGCAGCGGTCGGGCTGAACGGGGGGTTCGTGCACAC
AGCCCAGCTTGGAGCGAACGACCTACACCGAACTGAGATACCTACAGCGTGAGCTATGAGAAAGCGCCAC
GCTTCCCGAAGGGAGAAAGGCGGACAGGTATCCGGTAAGCGGCAGGGTCGGAACAGGAGAGCGCACGAGG
GAGCTTCCAGGGGGAAACGCCTGGTATCTTTATAGTCCTGTCGGGTTTCGCCACCTCTGACTTGAGCGTC
GATTTTTGTGATGCTCGTCAGGGGGGCGGAGCCTATGGAAAAACGCCAGCAACGCGGCCTTTTTACGGTT
CCTGGCCTTTTGCTGGCCTTTTGCTCACATGGCTCGACAGATCT
