>Addgene plasmid #25941 | pMAD-Gate2 | addgene partial sequence | sequence record 66886 | chim-int-F 5'-TCTTACTGACATCCACTTTGCC-3'
GGTGTCCACTCCCAGTTCAATTACAGCTCTTAAGGCTAGAGTACTTAATACGACTCACTATAGGCTAGCC
AGCTTGAAGCAAGCCTCCTGAAAGATGAAGCTACTGTCTTCTATCGAACAAGCATGCCCAAAAAAGAAGA
GAAAGGTAGATGAATTCCCGGGGATCTCGACGGCCCCCCCGACCGATGTCAGCCTGGGGGACGAGCTCCA
CTTAGACGGCGAGGACGTGGCGATGGCGCATGCCGACGCGCTAGACGATTTCGATCTGGACATGTTGGGG
GACGGGGATTCCCCGGGTCCGGGATCGCCAGGGATCCGTCGACTTGACGCGTTGATATCAACAAGTTTGT
ACAAAAAAGCTGAACGAGAAACGTAAAATGATATAAATATCAATATATTAAATTAGATTTTGCATAAAAA
ACAGACTACATAATACTGTAAAACACAACATATCCAGTCACTATGGCGGCCGCATTAGGCACCCCAGGCT
TTACACTTTATGCTTCCGGCTCGTATAATGTGTGGATTTTGAGTTAGGATCCGTCGAGATTTTCAGGAGC
TAAGGAAGCTAAAATGGAGAAAAAAATCACTGGATATACCACCGTTGATATATCCCAATGGCATCGTAAA
GAACATTTTGAGGCATTTCAGTCAGTTGCTCAATGTACCTATAACCAGACCGTTCAGCTGGATATTACGG
CCTTTTTAAAGACCGTAAAGAAAAATAAGCACAAGTTTTATCCGGCCTTTATTCACATTCTTGCCCGCCT
GATGAATGCTCATCCGGAATTCCGTATGGCAATGAAAGACGGTGAGCTGGTGATATGGGATAGTGTTCAC
CCTTGTTACACCGTTTTCCATGAGCAAACTGAAACGTTTTCATCGCTCTGGAGTGAATACCACGACGATT
TCCGGCAGTTTCTACACATATATTCGCAAGATGTGGCGTGTTACGGTGAAAACCTGGCCTATTTCCCTAA
AGGGTTTATTG
