>Addgene plasmid #25941 | pMAD-Gate2 | addgene partial sequence | sequence record 66889 | ccdb-fwd 5'-GCATGATGACCACCGATATG-3'
CGGTCTCCGTTATCGGGGAAGAAGTGGCTGATCTCAGCCACCGCGAAAATGACATCAAAAACGCCATTAA
CCTGATGTTCTGGGGAATATAAATGTCAGGCTCCCTTATACACAGCCAGTCTGCAGGTCGACCATAGTGA
CTGGATATGTTGTGTTTTACAGTATTATGTAGTCTGTTTTTTATGCAAAATCTAATTTAATATATTGATA
TTTATATCATTTTACGTTTCTCGTTCAGCTTTCTTGTACAAAGTGGTTGATATCATCTAGAGCGGCCGCA
GGTACCTGAATAACTAAGGCCGCTTCCCTTTAGTGAGGGTTAATGCTTCGAGCAGACATGATAAGATACA
TTGATGAGTTTGGACAAACCACAACTAGAATGCAGTGAAAAAAATGCTTTATTTGTGAAATTTGTGATGC
TATTGCTTTATTTGTAACCATTATAAGCTGCAATAAACAAGTTAACAACAACAATTGCATTCATTTTATG
TTTCAGGTTCAGGGGGAGATGTGGGAGGTTTTTTAAAGCAAGTAAAACCTCTACAAATGTGGTAAAATCC
GATAAGGATCGATTCCGGAGCCTGAATGGCGAATGG
[124 nt withheld, positions 597-720]
C
[91 nt withheld, positions 722-812]
A
[49 nt withheld, positions 814-862]
CCTTTGACGTTGGAGTCCACGTTCTTT
[37 nt withheld, positions 890-926]
ACCCTATCTCGGTCTATTCTTTTGATTTATAAGGGATTTTGCCGATT
